Addgene plasmid #132048: pDONR221_SLC22A5
Purpose: Gateway entry clone with codon-optimized ORF sequence for subcloning into custom expression vectors
Depositing lab: RESOLUTE Consortium & Giulio Superti-Furga. Depositing organization: CeMM Research Center for Molecular Medicine. Publication: The RESOLUTE consortium: unlocking SLC transporters for drug discovery. Superti-Furga G, Lackner D, Wiedmer T, Ingles-Prieto A, Barbosa B, Girardi E, Goldmann U, Gurtl B, Klavins K, Klimek C, Lindinger S, Lineiro-Retes E, Muller AC, Onstein S, Redinger G, Reil D, Sedlyarov V, Wolf G, Crawford M, Everley R, ... Steppan CM. Nat Rev Drug Discov. 2020 Jul;19(7):429-430. doi: 10.1038/d41573-020-00056-6. PubMed 32265506.
Backbone
  Vector backbone: pDONR221
  Backbone manufacturer: Thermo Fisher Scientific
  Backbone size w/o insert (bp): 2550
  Vector type: Mammalian Expression
Growth in bacteria
  Bacterial resistance: Kanamycin, 50 μg/mL
  Growth temperature: 37°C
  Growth strain: Stbl3
  Copy number: High Copy
Gene/Insert
  Gene/Insert name: SLC22A5 (alt name: OCTN2, SCD, CDSP)
  Species: H. sapiens (human)
  Insert size (bp): 1671
  Entrez Gene: SLC22A5 (a.k.a. CDSP, OCTN2)
  Cloning method: Gateway Cloning
  Sequencing primers: 5′ M13-fwd; 3′ M13-rev
Terms and licenses: Academic/Nonprofit Terms; Industry Terms
Depositor comments: For more information on the full Resolute plasmid collection, please see www.addgene.org/depositor-collections/re-solute/. Please provide your feedback on this plasmid to the RESOLUTE consortium by filling out their RESOLUTE repository feedback form: https://forms.office.com/Pages/ResponsePage.aspx?id=0e05yklzmkS7rjFGQL4N7z4feCLQvEJAmVcOCM_u885UN1JJRko0Ukg4TVQwNTZLOUxPQVJWT1NHUCQlQCN0PWcu
How to cite: pDONR221_SLC22A5 was a gift from RESOLUTE Consortium & Giulio Superti-Furga (Addgene plasmid # 132048 ; http://n2t.net/addgene:132048 ; RRID:Addgene_132048)
