[The description below was written by a language model from this plasmid's Addgene catalogue record and pLannotate feature annotations shown in this document.]
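Description:
pDONR221_SLC22A5 is a Gateway entry clone built on the pDONR221 backbone and carrying a codon-optimized open reading frame for human SLC22A5, also known as OCTN2 or CDSP. It is propagated in E. coli through a high-copy ColE1/pUC-type origin and selected with kanamycin through an aminoglycoside phosphotransferase (KanR) gene. The sequenced record is 4,221 nt, which matches the stated backbone plus the 1,671 bp insert.

The SLC22A5 coding sequence sits between attL1 and attL2 sites. These are the recombination sites used in the Gateway LR Clonase reaction, which transfers the ORF directionally into any attR-containing destination vector. Although the catalogue lists the vector type as mammalian expression, the feature table shows no eukaryotic promoter or polyadenylation signal driving the insert, so expression depends on the regulatory elements and tags supplied by the chosen destination vector. Upstream of attL1 lie the rrnB T1 and T2 transcription terminators, which shield the insert from read-through transcription in bacteria. A T7 promoter lies just beyond attL2, pointing back toward the insert. Short lacI and lacZα fragments are annotated as backbone remnants and are not expected to be functional. No epitope tag or reporter is annotated, and the record does not say whether the ORF ends in a stop codon.

The encoded protein is a sodium-dependent, high-affinity carnitine transporter that also carries organic cations such as tetraethylammonium. The plasmid belongs to a consortium collection of solute carrier (SLC) clones and serves as a source for subcloning SLC22A5 into custom expression vectors for transporter studies.
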