Features (pLannotate 1.2.2; 10 found; start..end, strand, type, name):
    121..213     +  CDS            lacI (fragment): lac repressor; lacI; The lac repressor binds to the lac operator to inhibit transcription in E. coli. This inhibition can be relieved by adding lactose or isopropyl-β-D-thiogalactopyranoside (IPTG).
    268..295     -  terminator     rrnB T2 terminator: transcription terminator T2 from the E. coli rrnB gene
    427..470     +  terminator     rrnB T1 terminator: Escherichia coli rrnB; transcription terminator T1 from the E. coli rrnB gene
    517..553     -  CDS            lacZα (fragment): LacZα fragment of β-galactosidase; lacZ fragment
    569..668     +  protein_bind   attL1: mutant version of attL; recombination site for the Gateway® LR reaction LR Clonase™
    674..2344    +  CDS            SLC22A5: S22A5_HUMAN - Also known as OCTN2. Experimental evidence at protein level: Swiss-Prot protein existence level 1. Sodium-ion dependent, high affinity carnitine transporter. Involved in the active cellular uptake of carnitine. Transports one sodium ion with one molecule of carnitine. Also transports organic cations such as tetraethylammonium (TEA) without the involvement of sodium. Also relative uptake activity ratio of carnitine to TEA is 11.3. From Homo sapiens (Human).
   2346..2445    -  protein_bind   attL2: mutant version of attL; recombination site for the Gateway® LR reaction LR Clonase™
   2463..2481    -  promoter       T7 promoter: promoter for bacteriophage T7 RNA polymerase
   2615..3424    +  CDS            KanR: aminoglycoside phosphotransferase; aph(3')-Ia; confers resistance to kanamycin in bacteria or G418 (Geneticin®) in eukaryotes
   3571..4159    +  rep_origin     ori: high-copy-number ColE1/pMB1/pBR322/pUC origin of replication
>Addgene plasmid #132048 | pDONR221_SLC22A5 | addgene full sequence | sequence record 261843 | Addgene NGS Result
CTTTCCTGCGTTATCCCCTGATTCTGTGGATAACCGTATTACCGCCTTTGAGTGAGCTGATACCGCTCGC
CGCAGCCGAACGACCGAGCGCAGCGAGTCAGTGAGCGAGGAAGCGGAAGAGCGCCCAATACGCAAACCGC
CTCTCCCCGCGCGTTGGCCGATTCATTAATGCAGCTGGCACGACAGGTTTCCCGACTGGAAAGCGGGCAG
TGAGCGCAACGCAATTAATACGCGTACCGCTAGCCAGGAAGAGTTTGTAGAAACGCAAAAAGGCCATCCG
TCAGGATGGCCTTCTGCTTAGTTTGATGCCTGGCAGTTTATGGCGGGCGTCCTGCCCGCCACCCTCCGGG
CCGTTGCTTCACAACGTTCAAATCCGCTCCCGGCGGATTTGTCCTACTCAGGAGAGCGTTCACCGACAAA
CAACAGATAAAACGAAAGGCCCAGTCTTCCGACTGAGCCTTTCGTTTTATTTGATGCCTGGCAGTTCCCT
ACTCTCGCGTTAACGCTAGCATGGATGTTTTCCCAGTCACGACGTTGTAAAACGACGGCCAGTCTTAAGC
TCGGGCCCCAAATAATGATTTTATTTTGACTGATAGTGACCTGTTCGTTGCAACACATTGATGAGCAATG
CTTTTTTATAATGCCAACTTTGTACAAAAAAGCAGGCTCCACCATGCGCGACTACGATGAGGTGACCGCC
TTCCTGGGAGAGTGGGGACCATTTCAGCGGCTGATCTTCTTTCTGCTGTCTGCCAGCATCATCCCTAACG
GCTTCACCGGCCTGAGCTCCGTGTTTCTGATCGCCACACCAGAGCACAGGTGCAGAGTGCCAGACGCAGC
AAACCTGTCTAGCGCCTGGAGAAATCACACCGTGCCTCTGAGGCTGAGGGATGGAAGGGAGGTGCCACAC
TCCTGTCGGAGATACCGGCTGGCCACAATCGCCAATTTCTCTGCCCTGGGACTGGAGCCTGGAAGGGACG
TGGATCTGGGCCAGCTGGAGCAGGAGAGCTGCCTGGACGGCTGGGAGTTTTCTCAGGACGTGTACCTGAG
CACCATCGTGACAGAGTGGAATCTGGTGTGCGAAGACGACTGGAAAGCCCCACTGACCATCTCTCTGTTC
TTTGTGGGCGTGCTGCTGGGCTCCTTCATCTCTGGCCAGCTGAGCGACCGGTTCGGCAGAAAGAATGTGC
TGTTTGTGACCATGGGCATGCAGACAGGCTTCTCCTTTCTGCAGATCTTCTCTAAGAACTTCGAGATGTT
TGTGGTGCTGTTTGTGCTGGTGGGCATGGGCCAGATCTCCAATTACGTGGCCGCCTTCGTGCTGGGCACC
GAGATCCTGGGCAAGAGCGTGAGAATCATCTTTTCCACACTGGGCGTGTGCATCTTCTACGCCTTTGGCT
ATATGGTGCTGCCACTGTTCGCCTACTTCATCAGGGACTGGCGCATGCTGCTGGTGGCCCTGACCATGCC
AGGCGTGCTGTGCGTGGCCCTGTGGTGGTTCATCCCTGAGTCTCCAAGGTGGCTGATCAGCCAGGGCCGC
TTTGAGGAGGCCGAAGTGATCATCCGGAAGGCAGCAAAGGCAAACGGAATCGTGGTGCCCTCCACAATCT
TCGACCCTTCTGAGCTGCAGGATCTGTCCTCTAAGAAGCAGCAGAGCCACAACATCCTGGATCTGCTGCG
GACCTGGAATATCAGAATGGTGACAATCATGTCCATCATGCTGTGGATGACCATCAGCGTGGGCTACTTT
GGCCTGTCCCTGGACACACCCAACCTGCACGGCGATATCTTCGTGAATTGCTTTCTGAGCGCCATGGTGG
AGGTGCCCGCCTATGTGCTGGCCTGGCTGCTGCTGCAGTACCTGCCTAGGCGCTATTCTATGGCAACCGC
CCTGTTCCTGGGAGGAAGCGTGCTGCTGTTTATGCAGCTGGTGCCCCCTGATCTGTACTATCTGGCCACC
GTGCTGGTCATGGTGGGCAAGTTCGGCGTGACAGCCGCCTTTTCTATGGTGTACGTGTATACCGCCGAGC
TGTACCCCACAGTGGTGAGAAATATGGGAGTGGGCGTGAGCTCCACCGCATCCAGGCTGGGAAGCATCCT
GTCCCCATACTTCGTGTATCTGGGCGCCTACGACCGCTTTCTGCCCTATATCCTGATGGGCAGCCTGACC
ATCCTGACAGCCATCCTGACACTGTTCCTGCCTGAGTCCTTTGGCACCCCACTGCCCGACACAATCGATC
AGATGCTGCGGGTGAAGGGCATGAAGCACAGAAAGACCCCTTCCCACACAAGGATGCTGAAGGATGGCCA
GGAGCGGCCAACCATCCTGAAGTCTACAGCCTTCGACCCAGCTTTCTTGTACAAAGTTGGCATTATAAGA
AAGCATTGCTTATCAATTTGTTGCAACGAACAGGTCACTATCAGTCAAAATAAAATCATTATTTGCCATC
CAGCTGATATCCCCTATAGTGAGTCGTATTACATGGTCATAGCTGTTTCCTGGCAGCTCTGGCCCGTGTC
TCAAAATCTCTGATGTTACATTGCACAAGATAAAAATATATCATCATGAACAATAAAACTGTCTGCTTAC
ATAAACAGTAATACAAGGGGTGTTATGAGCCATATTCAACGGGAAACGTCGAGGCCGCGATTAAATTCCA
ACATGGATGCTGATTTATATGGGTATAAATGGGCTCGCGATAATGTCGGGCAATCAGGTGCGACAATCTA
TCGCTTGTATGGGAAGCCCGATGCGCCAGAGTTGTTTCTGAAACATGGCAAAGGTAGCGTTGCCAATGAT
GTTACAGATGAGATGGTCAGACTAAACTGGCTGACGGAATTTATGCCTCTTCCGACCATCAAGCATTTTA
TCCGTACTCCTGATGATGCATGGTTACTCACCACTGCGATCCCCGGAAAAACAGCATTCCAGGTATTAGA
AGAATATCCTGATTCAGGTGAAAATATTGTTGATGCGCTGGCAGTGTTCCTGCGCCGGTTGCATTCGATT
CCTGTTTGTAATTGTCCTTTTAACAGCGATCGCGTATTTCGTCTCGCTCAGGCGCAATCACGAATGAATA
ACGGTTTGGTTGATGCGAGTGATTTTGATGACGAGCGTAATGGCTGGCCTGTTGAACAAGTCTGGAAAGA
AATGCATAAACTTTTGCCATTCTCACCGGATTCAGTCGTCACTCATGGTGATTTCTCACTTGATAACCTT
ATTTTTGACGAGGGGAAATTAATAGGTTGTATTGATGTTGGACGAGTCGGAATCGCAGACCGATACCAGG
ATCTTGCCATCCTATGGAACTGCCTCGGTGAGTTTTCTCCTTCATTACAGAAACGGCTTTTTCAAAAATA
TGGTATTGATAATCCTGATATGAATAAATTGCAGTTTCATTTGATGCTCGATGAGTTTTTCTAATCAGAA
TTGGTTAATTGGTTGTAACACTGGCAGAGCATTACGCTGACTTGACGGGACGGCGCAAGCTCATGACCAA
AATCCCTTAACGTGAGTTACGCGTCGTTCCACTGAGCGTCAGACCCCGTAGAAAAGATCAAAGGATCTTC
TTGAGATCCTTTTTTTCTGCGCGTAATCTGCTGCTTGCAAACAAAAAAACCACCGCTACCAGCGGTGGTT
TGTTTGCCGGATCAAGAGCTACCAACTCTTTTTCCGAAGGTAACTGGCTTCAGCAGAGCGCAGATACCAA
ATACTGTTCTTCTAGTGTAGCCGTAGTTAGGCCACCACTTCAAGAACTCTGTAGCACCGCCTACATACCT
CGCTCTGCTAATCCTGTTACCAGTGGCTGCTGCCAGTGGCGATAAGTCGTGTCTTACCGGGTTGGACTCA
AGACGATAGTTACCGGATAAGGCGCAGCGGTCGGGCTGAACGGGGGGTTCGTGCACACAGCCCAGCTTGG
AGCGAACGACCTACACCGAACTGAGATACCTACAGCGTGAGCTATGAGAAAGCGCCACGCTTCCCGAAGG
GAGAAAGGCGGACAGGTATCCGGTAAGCGGCAGGGTCGGAACAGGAGAGCGCACGAGGGAGCTTCCAGGG
GGAAACGCCTGGTATCTTTATAGTCCTGTCGGGTTTCGCCACCTCTGACTTGAGCGTCGATTTTTGTGAT
GCTCGTCAGGGGGGCGGAGCCTATGGAAAAACGCCAGCAACGCGGCCTTTTTACGGTTCCTGGCCTTTTG
CTGGCCTTTTGCTCACATGTT
