>Addgene plasmid #132048 | pDONR221_SLC22A5 | depositor partial sequence | sequence record 253496 | Codon-optimized ORF of SLC22A5
ATGCGCGACTACGATGAGGTGACCGCCTTCCTGGGAGAGTGGGGACCATTTCAGCGGCTGATCTTCTTTC
TGCTGTCTGCCAGCATCATCCCTAACGGCTTCACCGGCCTGAGCTCCGTGTTTCTGATCGCCACACCAGA
GCACAGGTGCAGAGTGCCAGACGCAGCAAACCTGTCTAGCGCCTGGAGAAATCACACCGTGCCTCTGAGG
CTGAGGGATGGAAGGGAGGTGCCACACTCCTGTCGGAGATACCGGCTGGCCACAATCGCCAATTTCTCTG
CCCTGGGACTGGAGCCTGGAAGGGACGTGGATCTGGGCCAGCTGGAGCAGGAGAGCTGCCTGGACGGCTG
GGAGTTTTCTCAGGACGTGTACCTGAGCACCATCGTGACAGAGTGGAATCTGGTGTGCGAAGACGACTGG
AAAGCCCCACTGACCATCTCTCTGTTCTTTGTGGGCGTGCTGCTGGGCTCCTTCATCTCTGGCCAGCTGA
GCGACCGGTTCGGCAGAAAGAATGTGCTGTTTGTGACCATGGGCATGCAGACAGGCTTCTCCTTTCTGCA
GATCTTCTCTAAGAACTTCGAGATGTTTGTGGTGCTGTTTGTGCTGGTGGGCATGGGCCAGATCTCCAAT
TACGTGGCCGCCTTCGTGCTGGGCACCGAGATCCTGGGCAAGAGCGTGAGAATCATCTTTTCCACACTGG
GCGTGTGCATCTTCTACGCCTTTGGCTATATGGTGCTGCCACTGTTCGCCTACTTCATCAGGGACTGGCG
CATGCTGCTGGTGGCCCTGACCATGCCAGGCGTGCTGTGCGTGGCCCTGTGGTGGTTCATCCCTGAGTCT
CCAAGGTGGCTGATCAGCCAGGGCCGCTTTGAGGAGGCCGAAGTGATCATCCGGAAGGCAGCAAAGGCAA
ACGGAATCGTGGTGCCCTCCACAATCTTCGACCCTTCTGAGCTGCAGGATCTGTCCTCTAAGAAGCAGCA
GAGCCACAACATCCTGGATCTGCTGCGGACCTGGAATATCAGAATGGTGACAATCATGTCCATCATGCTG
TGGATGACCATCAGCGTGGGCTACTTTGGCCTGTCCCTGGACACACCCAACCTGCACGGCGATATCTTCG
TGAATTGCTTTCTGAGCGCCATGGTGGAGGTGCCCGCCTATGTGCTGGCCTGGCTGCTGCTGCAGTACCT
GCCTAGGCGCTATTCTATGGCAACCGCCCTGTTCCTGGGAGGAAGCGTGCTGCTGTTTATGCAGCTGGTG
CCCCCTGATCTGTACTATCTGGCCACCGTGCTGGTCATGGTGGGCAAGTTCGGCGTGACAGCCGCCTTTT
CTATGGTGTACGTGTATACCGCCGAGCTGTACCCCACAGTGGTGAGAAATATGGGAGTGGGCGTGAGCTC
CACCGCATCCAGGCTGGGAAGCATCCTGTCCCCATACTTCGTGTATCTGGGCGCCTACGACCGCTTTCTG
CCCTATATCCTGATGGGCAGCCTGACCATCCTGACAGCCATCCTGACACTGTTCCTGCCTGAGTCCTTTG
GCACCCCACTGCCCGACACAATCGATCAGATGCTGCGGGTGAAGGGCATGAAGCACAGAAAGACCCCTTC
CCACACAAGGATGCTGAAGGATGGCCAGGAGCGGCCAACCATCCTGAAGTCTACAGCCTTC
